Addgene plasmid #84403: TOPO-BC9
Purpose: Encodes illumina barcodes for allele frequency sequencing (FREQ-Seq-Squared)
Depositing lab: J.J. Emerson. Depositing organization: University of California, Irvine. Publication: FREQ-Seq2: a method for precise high-throughput combinatorial quantification of allele frequencies. Zhao R, Lukacsovich T, Gaut R, Emerson JJ. G3 (Bethesda). 2023 Sep 30;13(10):jkad162. doi: 10.1093/g3journal/jkad162. PubMed 37494033.
Backbone
  Vector backbone: pCRII-TOPO
  Backbone manufacturer: Thermo Fisher Scientific
  Vector type: Barcoding plasmids
Growth in bacteria
  Bacterial resistance: Ampicillin, 100 μg/mL
  Growth temperature: 37°C
  Growth strain: DH5alpha
  Copy number: High Copy
Gene/Insert
  Gene/Insert name: BC9
  Species: Synthetic
  Insert size (bp): 86
  Promoter: SP6/T7
  Cloning method: TOPO Cloning
  Sequencing primers: 5′ T7; 3′ SP6
Terms and licenses: Academic/Nonprofit Terms; Industry Terms: Not Available to Industry
Depositor comments: This plasmid is part of the FREQ-Seq-Squared kit. See Addgene's kit collection page for more details: https://www.addgene.org/kits/
How to cite: TOPO-BC9 was a gift from J.J. Emerson (Addgene plasmid # 84403 ; http://n2t.net/addgene:84403 ; RRID:Addgene_84403)
