[The description below was written by a language model from this plasmid's Addgene catalogue record and pLannotate feature annotations shown in this document.]
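Description:
TOPO-BC9 is a small bacterial cloning plasmid (about 4.1 kb) built on the commercial pCRII-TOPO backbone and classified as a barcoding plasmid. It belongs to the FREQ-Seq-Squared kit, a set of constructs that supply Illumina barcodes for sequencing-based measurement of allele frequencies. It is propagated in E. coli from a high-copy ColE1/pUC-type origin and is selected with ampicillin through the β-lactamase gene. The backbone also carries a neomycin/kanamycin phosphotransferase gene preceded by a remnant of Tn5 transposase sequence, and an f1 origin that permits single-stranded DNA production. Only ampicillin is listed as the selection in the catalogue entry.

The payload is BC9, an 86 bp synthetic insert introduced by TOPO cloning into the pCRII-TOPO cloning site. The feature table does not annotate the insert itself, but it would sit in the unannotated interval between the opposing SP6 and T7 phage promoters, which flank the cloning site and double as the sequencing primer sites used to verify the barcode. This region lies downstream of the lac promoter, operator and CAP binding site and is followed by a lacZα fragment. This is the standard arrangement in which an insertion interrupts lacZα, allowing blue/white screening. The short lacI piece is a backbone remnant rather than a functional repressor gene.

No expression product is intended. The plasmid serves as a stable, sequence-verified source of one barcode-containing segment, which, according to the kit's stated purpose, is used alongside other barcode plasmids to tag samples combinatorially for high-throughput allele frequency quantification. The record does not state the internal layout of the 86 bp insert.
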