Features (pLannotate 1.2.2; 13 found; start..end, strand, type, name):
      2..94      +  CDS            lacI (fragment): lac repressor; lacI; The lac repressor binds to the lac operator to inhibit transcription in E. coli. This inhibition can be relieved by adding lactose or isopropyl-β-D-thiogalactopyranoside (IPTG).
    107..128     +  protein_bind   CAP binding site: CAP binding activates transcription in the presence of cAMP. E. coli catabolite activator protein
    143..173     +  promoter       lac promoter: promoter for the E. coli lac operon
    181..197     +  protein_bind   lac operator: The lac repressor binds to the lac operator to inhibit transcription in E. coli. This inhibition can be relieved by adding lactose or isopropyl-β-D-thiogalactopyranoside (IPTG). lac repressor encoded by lacI
    239..257     +  promoter       SP6 promoter: promoter for bacteriophage SP6 RNA polymerase
    493..511     -  promoter       T7 promoter: promoter for bacteriophage T7 RNA polymerase
    514..671     +  CDS            lacZα (fragment): LacZα fragment of β-galactosidase; lacZ fragment
    675..1103    +  rep_origin     f1 ori (sequence partly withheld): f1 bacteriophage origin of replication; arrow indicates direction of (+) strand synthesis
   1116..1415    +  CDS            tnpA (fragment): TN5P_ECOLX - Also known as tnp. Experimental evidence at protein level: Swiss-Prot protein existence level 1. Mediates transposition of transposon Tn5 by a 'cut and paste' mechanism. First, the monomeric transposase binds the 19 bp inverted DNA repeats flanking the transposon. Then, dimerization of the DNA- bound transposase creates a synaptic DNA complex. After nicking of the first DNA strand, excision of the transposon proceeds through a series of intermediates. The transposase then mediates the insertion of the transposon at a new site by strand transfer. The activity of the wild- type tran
   1447..2238    +  CDS            neo: KKA2_KLEPN - Also known as kan, nptII. Experimental evidence at protein level: Swiss-Prot protein existence level 1. Resistance to kanamycin, neomycin, paromomycin, ribostamycin, butirosin and gentamicin B. From Klebsiella pneumoniae.
   2242..2258    +  promoter       AmpR promoter (fragment): bla
   2259..3119    +  CDS            AmpR: β-lactamase; bla; confers resistance to ampicillin, carbenicillin, and related antibiotics
   3290..3878    +  rep_origin     ori: high-copy-number ColE1/pMB1/pBR322/pUC origin of replication
>Addgene plasmid #84403 | TOPO-BC9 | addgene full sequence | sequence record 163327 | Addgene assembled sequence
AGCGCCCAATACGCAAACCGCCTCTCCCCGCGCGTTGGCCGATTCATTAATGCAGCTGGCACGACAGGTT
TCCCGACTGGAAAGCGGGCAGTGAGCGCAACGCAATTAATGTGAGTTAGCTCACTCATTAGGCACCCCAG
GCTTTACACTTTATGCTTCCGGCTCGTATGTTGTGTGGAATTGTGAGCGGATAACAATTTCACACAGGAA
ACAGCTATGACCATGATTACGCCAAGCTATTTAGGTGACACTATAGAATACTCAAGCTATGCATCAAGCT
TGGTACCGAGCTCGGATCCACTAGTAACGGCCGCCAGTGTGCTGGAATTCGCCCTTAAGCAGAAGACGGC
ATACGAGATCGGTCTCGGCATTCCTGCTGAACCGCTCTTCCGATCTTTAGGTCTAGAGAACCCACTGCTT
ACAAGGGCGAATTCTGCAGATATCCATCACACTGGCGGCCGCTCGAGCATGCATCTAGAGGGCCCAATTC
GCCCTATAGTGAGTCGTATTACAATTCACTGGCCGTCGTTTTACAACGTCGTGACTGGGAAAACCCTGGC
GTTACCCAACTTAATCGCCTTGCAGCACATCCCCCTTTCGCCAGCTGGCGTAATAGCGAAGAGGCCCGCA
CCGATCGCCCTTCCCAACAGTTGCGCAGCCTGAATGGCGAATGG
[124 nt withheld, positions 675-798]
C
[91 nt withheld, positions 800-890]
A
[49 nt withheld, positions 892-940]
CCTTTGACGTTGGAGTCCACGTTCTTT
[37 nt withheld, positions 968-1004]
ACCCTATCTCGGTCTATTCTTTTGATTTATAAGGGATTTTGCCGATTTCGGCCTATTGGTTAAAAAATGA
GCTGATTTAACAAAAATTTAACGCGAATTTTAACAAAATTCAGGGCGCAAGGGCTGCTAAAGGAAGCGGA
ACACGTAGAAAGCCAGTCCGCAGAAACGGTGCTGACCCCGGATGAATGTCAGCTACTGGGCTATCTGGAC
AAGGGAAAACGCAAGCGCAAAGAGAAAGCAGGTAGCTTGCAGTGGGCTTACATGGCGATAGCTAGACTGG
GCGGTTTTATGGACAGCAAGCGAACCGGAATTGCCAGCTGGGGCGCCCTCTGGTAAGGTTGGGAAGCCCT
GCAAAGTAAACTGGATGGCTTTCTTGCCGCCAAGGATCTGATGGCGCAGGGGATCAAGATCTGATCAAGA
GACAGGATGAGGATCGTTTCGCATGATTGAACAAGATGGATTGCACGCAGGTTCTCCGGCCGCTTGGGTG
GAGAGGCTATTCGGCTATGACTGGGCACAACAGACAATCGGCTGCTCTGATGCCGCCGTGTTCCGGCTGT
CAGCGCAGGGGCGCCCGGTTCTTTTTGTCAAGACCGACCTGTCCGGTGCCCTGAATGAACTGCAGGACGA
GGCAGCGCGGCTATCGTGGCTGGCCACGACGGGCGTTCCTTGCGCAGCTGTGCTCGACGTTGTCACTGAA
GCGGGAAGGGACTGGCTGCTATTGGGCGAAGTGCCGGGGCAGGATCTCCTGTCATCCCACCTTGCTCCTG
CCGAGAAAGTATCCATCATGGCTGATGCAATGCGGCGGCTGCATACGCTTGATCCGGCTACCTGCCCATT
CGACCACCAAGCGAAACATCGCATCGAGCGAGCACGTACTCGGATGGAAGCCGGTCTTGTCGATCAGGAT
GATCTGGACGAAGAGCATCAGGGGCTCGCGCCAGCCGAACTGTTCGCCAGGCTCAAGGCGCGCATGCCCG
ACGGCGAGGATCTCGTCGTGACCCATGGCGATGCCTGCTTGCCGAATATCATGGTGGAAAATGGCCGCTT
TTCTGGATTCATCGACTGTGGCCGGCTGGGTGTGGCGGACCGCTATCAGGACATAGCGTTGGCTACCCGT
GATATTGCTGAAGAGCTTGGCGGCGAATGGGCTGACCGCTTCCTCGTGCTTTACGGTATCGCCGCTCCCG
ATTCGCAGCGCATCGCCTTCTATCGCCTTCTTGACGAGTTCTTCTGAATTGAAAAAGGAAGAGTATGAGT
ATTCAACATTTCCGTGTCGCCCTTATTCCCTTTTTTGCGGCATTTTGCCTTCCTGTTTTTGCTCACCCAG
AAACGCTGGTGAAAGTAAAAGATGCTGAAGATCAGTTGGGTGCACGAGTGGGTTACATCGAACTGGATCT
CAACAGCGGTAAGATCCTTGAGAGTTTTCGCCCCGAAGAACGTTTTCCAATGATGAGCACTTTTAAAGTT
CTGCTATGTGGCGCGGTATTATCCCGTATTGACGCCGGGCAAGAGCAACTCGGTCGCCGCATACACTATT
CTCAGAATGACTTGGTTGAGTACTCACCAGTCACAGAAAAGCATCTTACGGATGGCATGACAGTAAGAGA
ATTATGCAGTGCTGCCATAACCATGAGTGATAACACTGCGGCCAACTTACTTCTGACAACGATCGGAGGA
CCGAAGGAGCTAACCGCTTTTTTGCACAACATGGGGGATCATGTAACTCGCCTTGATCGTTGGGAACCGG
AGCTGAATGAAGCCATACCAAACGACGAGCGTGACACCACGATGCCTGTAGCAATGGCAACAACGTTGCG
CAAACTATTAACTGGCGAACTACTTACTCTAGCTTCCCGGCAACAATTAATAGACTGGATGGAGGCGGAT
AAAGTTGCAGGACCACTTCTGCGCTCGGCCCTTCCGGCTGGCTGGTTTATTGCTGATAAATCTGGAGCCG
GTGAGCGTGGGTCTCGCGGTATCATTGCAGCACTGGGGCCAGATGGTAAGCCCTCCCGTATCGTAGTTAT
CTACACGACGGGGAGTCAGGCAACTATGGATGAACGAAATAGACAGATCGCTGAGATAGGTGCCTCACTG
ATTAAGCATTGGTAACTGTCAGACCAAGTTTACTCATATATACTTTAGATTGATTTAAAACTTCATTTTT
AATTTAAAAGGATCTAGGTGAAGATCCTTTTTGATAATCTCATGACCAAAATCCCTTAACGTGAGTTTTC
GTTCCACTGAGCGTCAGACCCCGTAGAAAAGATCAAAGGATCTTCTTGAGATCCTTTTTTTCTGCGCGTA
ATCTGCTGCTTGCAAACAAAAAAACCACCGCTACCAGCGGTGGTTTGTTTGCCGGATCAAGAGCTACCAA
CTCTTTTTCCGAAGGTAACTGGCTTCAGCAGAGCGCAGATACCAAATACTGTTCTTCTAGTGTAGCCGTA
GTTAGGCCACCACTTCAAGAACTCTGTAGCACCGCCTACATACCTCGCTCTGCTAATCCTGTTACCAGTG
GCTGCTGCCAGTGGCGATAAGTCGTGTCTTACCGGGTTGGACTCAAGACGATAGTTACCGGATAAGGCGC
AGCGGTCGGGCTGAACGGGGGGTTCGTGCACACAGCCCAGCTTGGAGCGAACGACCTACACCGAACTGAG
ATACCTACAGCGTGAGCTATGAGAAAGCGCCACGCTTCCCGAAGGGAGAAAGGCGGACAGGTATCCGGTA
AGCGGCAGGGTCGGAACAGGAGAGCGCACGAGGGAGCTTCCAGGGGGAAACGCCTGGTATCTTTATAGTC
CTGTCGGGTTTCGCCACCTCTGACTTGAGCGTCGATTTTTGTGATGCTCGTCAGGGGGGCGGAGCCTATG
GAAAAACGCCAGCAACGCGGCCTTTTTACGGTTCCTGGCCTTTTGCTGGCCTTTTGCTCACATGTTCTTT
CCTGCGTTATCCCCTGATTCTGTGGATAACCGTATTACCGCCTTTGAGTGAGCTGATACCGCTCGCCGCA
GCCGAACGACCGAGCGCAGCGAGTCAGTGAGCGAGGAAGCGGAAG
