>Addgene plasmid #84403 | TOPO-BC9 | depositor partial sequence | sequence record 161009 | Primer and barcode sequence
GTAAGCAGTGGGTTCTCTAGACCTAAAGATCGGAAGAGCGGTTC
