>Addgene plasmid #84403 | TOPO-BC9 | addgene partial sequence | sequence record 163325 | F1ori-R 5'-AGGGAAGAAAGCGAAAGGAG-3'
[67 nt withheld, positions 1-67]
CCATTCGCCATTCAGGCTGCGCAACTGTTGGGAAGGGCGATCGGTGCGGGCCTCTTCGCTATTACGCCAG
CTGGCGAAAGGGGGATGTGCTGCAAGGCGATTAAGTTGGGTAACGCCAGGGTTTTCCCAGTCACGACGTT
GTAAAACGACGGCCAGTGAATTGTAATACGACTCACTATAGGGCGAATTGGGCCCTCTAGATGCATGCTC
GAGCGGCCGCCAGTGTGATGGATATCTGCAGAATTCGCCCTTGTAAGCAGTGGGTTCTCTAGACCTAAAG
ATCGGAAGAGCGGTTCAGCAGGAATGCCGAGACCGATCTCGTATGCCGTCTTCTGCTTAAGGGCGAATTC
CAGCACACTGGCGGCCGTTACTAGTGGATCCGAGCTCGGTACCAAGCTTGATGCATAGCTTGAGTATTCT
ATAGTGTCACCTAAATAGCTTGGCGTAATCATGGTCATAGCTGTTTCCTGTGTGAAATTGTTATCCGCTC
ACAATTCCACACAACATACGAGCCGGAAGCATAAAGTGTAAAGCCTGGGGTGCCTAATGAGTGAGCTAAC
TCACATTAATTGCGTTGCGCTCACTGCCCGCTTTCCAGTCGGGAAACCTGTCGTGCCAGCTGCATTAATG
AATCGGCCAACGCGCGGGGAGAGGCGGTTTGCGTATTGGGCGCTCTTCCGCTTCCTCGCTCACTGACTCG
CTGCGCTCGGTCGTTCGGCTGCGGCGAGCGGTATCAGCTCACTCAA
